>Addgene plasmid #193817 | pAAV2-hSyn1-NES-ChemoG-CaM | addgene full sequence | sequence record 381764 | Addgene NGS Result
ATGGTGAGCAAGGGCGAGGAGCTGTTCACCGGGGTGGTGCCCATCCTGGTCGAGCTGGACGGCGACGTAA
ACGGCCACAAGTTCAGCGTGTCCGGCGAGGGCGAGGGCGATGCCACCTACGGCAAGCTGACCCTGAAGTT
CATCTGCACCACCGGCAAGCTGCCCGTGCCCTGGCCCACCCTCGTGACCACCCTGACCTACGGCGTGCAG
TGCTTCAGCCGCTACCCCGACCACATGAAGCAGCACGACTTCTTCAAGTCCGCCATGCCCGAAGGCTACG
TCCAGGAGCGCACCATCTTCTTCAAGGACGACGGCAACTACAAGACCCGCGCCGAGGTGAAGTTCGAGGG
CGACACCCTGGTGAACCGCATCGAGCTGAAGGGCATCGACTTCAAGGAGGACGGCAACATCCTGGGGCAC
AAGCTGGAGTACAACTACAACAGCCACAACGTCTATATCATGGCCGACAAGCAGAAGAACGGCATCAAGG
TGAACTTCAAGATCCGCCACAACATCGAGGACGGCAGCGTGCAGCTCGCCGACCACTACCAGCAGAACAC
CCCCATCGGCGACGGCCCCGTGCTGCTGCCCGACAACCACTACCTGAGCACCCAGTCCAAACTGAGCAAA
GACCCCAACGAGAAGCGCGATCACATGGTCCTGCTGGAGTTCGTGACCGCCGCCGGGATCACTGGTGGCA
CCCTGCCGGACCAACTGACTGAAGAGCAGATCGCAGAATTTAAAGAGGCTTTCTCCCTATTTGACAAGGA
CGGGGATGGGACAATAACAACCAAGGAGCTGGGGACGGTGATGCGGTCTCTGGGGCAGAACCCCACAGAA
GCAGAGCTGCAGGACATGATCAATGAAGTAGATGCCGACGGTGACGGCACAATCGACTTCCCTGAGTTCC
TGACAATGATGGCAAGAAAAATGAAAGACACAGACAGTGAAGAAGAAATTAGAGAAGCGTTCCGTGTGTT
TGATAAGGATGGCAATGGCTACATCAGTGCAGCAGAGCTTCGCCACGTGATGACAAACCTTGGAGAGAAG
TTAACAGATGAAGAGGTTGATGAAATGATCAGGGAAGCAGACATCGATGGGGATGGTCAGGTAAACTACG
AAGAGTTTGTAGTGATGATGACAGCGAAGGAATTCCCTCCTCCTCCGCCACCGCCACCACCGCCGCCGCC
GCCACCACCACCTCCTCCGCCTCCTCCACCACCACCGCCACCGCCTCCACCACCTGGCGGCAGCAGGGTC
GACTCATCACGTCGTAAGTTCAATAAGACAGGTAAGGCACTGAGAGCTATAGGTCGGCTGAGCTCACTCG
AGTCTGGCGGTATCGGTACTGGCTTTCCATTCGACCCCCATTATGTGGAAGTCCTGGGCGAGCGCATGCA
CTACGTCGATGTTGGTCCGCGCGATGGCACCCCTGTGCTGTTCCTGCACGGTAACCCGACCTCCTCCTAC
GTGTGGCGCAACATCATCCCGCATGTTGCACCGACCCATCGCTGCATTGCTCCAGACCTGATCGGTATGG
GCAAATCCGACAAACCAGACCTGGGTTATTTCTTCGACGACCACGTCCGCTTCATGGATGCCTTCATCGA
AGCCCTGGGTCTGGAAGAGGTCGTCCTGGTCATTCACGACTGGGGCTCCGCTCTGGGTTTCCACTGGGCC
AAGCGCAATCCAGAGCGCGTCAAAGGTATTGCATTTATGGAGTTCATCCGCCCTATCCCGACCTGGGACG
AATGGCCAGAATTTGCCCGCGAGACCTTCCAGGCCTTCCGCACCACCGACGTCGGCCGCAAGCTGATCAT
CGATCAGAACGTTTTTATCGAGGGTACGCTGCCGATGGGTGTCGTCCGCCCGCTGACTGAAGTCGAGATG
GACCATTACCGCGAGCCGTTCCTGAATCCTGTTGACCGCGAGCCACTGTGGCGCTTCCCAAACGAGCTGC
CAATCGCCGGTGAGCCAGCGAACATCGTCGCGCTGGTCGAAGAATACATGGACTGGCTGCACCAGTCCCC
TGTCCCGAAGCTGCTGTTCTGGGGCACCCCAGGCGTTCTGATCCCACCGGCCGAAGCCGCTCGCCTGGCC
AAAAGCCTGCCTAACTGCAAGGCTGTGGACATCGGCCCGGGTGAAAATCTGCTGCAAGAAGACAACCCGG
ACCTGATCGGCAGCGAGATCGCGCGCTGGCTGTCTACTCTGGAGATTTCCGGTTGAAAGCTTATCGATAA
TCAACCTCTGGATTACAAAATTTGTGAAAGATTGACTGGTATTCTTAACTATGTTGCTCCTTTTACGCTA
TGTGGATACGCTGCTTTAATGCCTTTGTATCATGCTATTGCTTCCCGTATGGCTTTCATTTTCTCCTCCT
TGTATAAATCCTGGTTGCTGTCTCTTTATGAGGAGTTGTGGCCCGTTGTCAGGCAACGTGGCGTGGTGTG
CACTGTGTTTGCTGACGCAACCCCCACTGGTTGGGGCATTGCCACCACCTGTCAGCTCCTTTCCGGGACT
TTCGCTTTCCCCCTCCCTATTGCCACGGCGGAACTCATCGCCGCCTGCCTTGCCCGCTGCTGGACAGGGG
CTCGGCTGTTGGGCACTGACAATTCCGTGGTGTTGTCGGGGAAATCATCGTCCTTTCCTTGGCTGCTCGC
CTGTGTTGCCACCTGGATTCTGCGCGGGACGTCCTTCTGCTACGTCCCTTCGGCCCTCAATCCAGCGGAC
CTTCCTTCCCGCGGCCTGCTGCCGGCTCTGCGGCCTCTTCCGCGTCTTCGCCTTCGCCCTCAGACGAGTC
GGATCTCCCTTTGGGCCGCCTCCCCGCATCGATACCGTCGACCTCGACCCGGGCGGCCGCTTCGAGCAGA
CATGATAAGATACATTGATGAGTTTGGACAAACCACAACTAGAATGCAGTGAAAAAAATGCTTTATTTGT
GAAATTTGTGATGCTATTGCTTTATTTGTAACCATTATAAGCTGCAATAAACAAGTTAACAACAACAATT
GCATTCATTTTATGTTTCAGGTTCAGGGGGAGATGTGGGAGGTTTTTTAAAGCAAGTAAAACCTCTACAA
ATGTGGTAAAATCGATAAGGATCTTCCTAGAGCATGGCTACGTAGATAAGTAGCATGGCGGGTTAATCAT
TAACTACAAGGAACCCCTAGTGATGGAGTTGGCCACTCCCTCTCTGCGCGCTCGCTCGCTCACTGAGGCC
GGGCGACCAAAGGTCGCCCGACGCCCGGGCTTTGCCCGGGCGGCCTCAGTGAGCGAGCGAGCGCGCAGCT
GCATTAATGAATCGGCCAACGCGCGGGGAGAGGCGGTTTGCGTATTGGGCGCTCTTCCGCTTCCTCGCTC
ACTGACTCGCTGCGCTCGGTCGTTCGGCTGCGGCGAGCGGTATCAGCTCACTCAAAGGCGGTAATACGGT
TATCCACAGAATCAGGGGATAACGCAGGAAAGAACATGTGAGCAAAAGGCCAGCAAAAGGCCAGGAACCG
TAAAAAGGCCGCGTTGCTGGCGTTTTTCCATAGGCTCCGCCCCCCTGACGAGCATCACAAAAATCGACGC
TCAAGTCAGAGGTGGCGAAACCCGACAGGACTATAAAGATACCAGGCGTTTCCCCCTGGAAGCTCCCTCG
TGCGCTCTCCTGTTCCGACCCTGCCGCTTACCGGATACCTGTCCGCCTTTCTCCCTTCGGGAAGCGTGGC
GCTTTCTCATAGCTCACGCTGTAGGTATCTCAGTTCGGTGTAGGTCGTTCGCTCCAAGCTGGGCTGTGTG
CACGAACCCCCCGTTCAGCCCGACCGCTGCGCCTTATCCGGTAACTATCGTCTTGAGTCCAACCCGGTAA
GACACGACTTATCGCCACTGGCAGCAGCCACTGGTAACAGGATTAGCAGAGCGAGGTATGTAGGCGGTGC
TACAGAGTTCTTGAAGTGGTGGCCTAACTACGGCTACACTAGAAGAACAGTATTTGGTATCTGCGCTCTG
CTGAAGCCAGTTACCTTCGGAAAAAGAGTTGGTAGCTCTTGATCCGGCAAACAAACCACCGCTGGTAGCG
GTGGTTTTTTTGTTTGCAAGCAGCAGATTACGCGCAGAAAAAAAGGATCTCAAGAAGATCCTTTGATCTT
TTCTACGGGGTCTGACGCTCAGTGGAACGAAAACTCACGTTAAGGGATTTTGGTCATGAGATTATCAAAA
AGGATCTTCACCTAGATCCTTTTAAATTAAAAATGAAGTTTTAAATCAATCTAAAGTATATATGAGTAAA
CTTGGTCTGACAGTTACCAATGCTTAATCAGTGAGGCACCTATCTCAGCGATCTGTCTATTTCGTTCATC
CATAGTTGCCTGACTCCCCGTCGTGTAGATAACTACGATACGGGAGGGCTTACCATCTGGCCCCAGTGCT
GCAATGATACCGCGAGACCCACGCTCACCGGCTCCAGATTTATCAGCAATAAACCAGCCAGCCGGAAGGG
CCGAGCGCAGAAGTGGTCCTGCAACTTTATCCGCCTCCATCCAGTCTATTAATTGTTGCCGGGAAGCTAG
AGTAAGTAGTTCGCCAGTTAATAGTTTGCGCAACGTTGTTGCCATTGCTACAGGCATCGTGGTGTCACGC
TCGTCGTTTGGTATGGCTTCATTCAGCTCCGGTTCCCAACGATCAAGGCGAGTTACATGATCCCCCATGT
TGTGCAAAAAAGCGGTTAGCTCCTTCGGTCCTCCGATCGTTGTCAGAAGTAAGTTGGCCGCAGTGTTATC
ACTCATGGTTATGGCAGCACTGCATAATTCTCTTACTGTCATGCCATCCGTAAGATGCTTTTCTGTGACT
GGTGAGTACTCAACCAAGTCATTCTGAGAATAGTGTATGCGGCGACCGAGTTGCTCTTGCCCGGCGTCAA
TACGGGATAATACCGCGCCACATAGCAGAACTTTAAAAGTGCTCATCATTGGAAAACGTTCTTCGGGGCG
AAAACTCTCAAGGATCTTACCGCTGTTGAGATCCAGTTCGATGTAACCCACTCGTGCACCCAACTGATCT
TCAGCATCTTTTACTTTCACCAGCGTTTCTGGGTGAGCAAAAACAGGAAGGCAAAATGCCGCAAAAAAGG
GAATAAGGGCGACACGGAAATGTTGAATACTCATACTCTTCCTTTTTCAATATTATTGAAGCATTTATCA
GGGTTATTGTCTCATGAGCGGATACATATTTGAATGTATTTAGAAAAATAAACAAATAGGGGTTCCGCGC
ACATTTCCCCGAAAAGTGCCACCTAAATTGTAAGCGTTAATATTTTGTTAAAATTCGCGTTAAATTTTTG
TTAAATCAGCTCATTTTTTAACCAATAGGCCGAAATCGGCAAAATCCCTTATAAATCAAAAGAATAGACC
GAGATAGGGT
[37 nt withheld, positions 5401-5437]
AAAGAACGTGGACTCCAACGTCAAAGG
[49 nt withheld, positions 5465-5513]
T
[91 nt withheld, positions 5515-5605]
G
[124 nt withheld, positions 5607-5730]
CCCATTCGCCATTCAGGCTGCGCAACTGTTGGGAAGGGCGATCGGTGCGGGCCTCTTCGCTATTACGCCA
GCTGCGCGCTCGCTCGCTCACTGAGGCCGCCCGGGCAAAGCCCGGGCGTCGGGCGACCTTTGGTCGCCCG
GCCTCAGTGAGCGAGCGAGCGCGCAGAGAGGGAGTGGCCAACTCCATCACTAGGGGTTCCTTGTAGTTAA
TGATTAACCCGCCATGCTACTTATCTACGTAGCCATGCTCTAGGAAGATCTCTGCAGAGGGCCCTGCGTA
TGAGTGCAAGTGGGTTTTAGGACCAGGATGAGGCGGGGTGGGGGTGCCTACCTGACGACCGACCCCGACC
CACTGGACAAGCACCCAACCCCCATTCCCCAAATTGCGCATCCCCTATCAGAGAGGGGGAGGGGAAACAG
GATGCGGCGAGGCGCGTGCGCACTACCAGCTTCAGCACCGCGGACAGTGCCTTCGCCCCCGCCTGGCGGC
GCGCGCCACCGCCGCCTCAGCACTGAAGGCGCGCTGACGTCACTCGCCGGTCCCCCGCAAACTCCCCTTC
CCGGCCACCTTGGTCGCGTCCGCGCCGCCGCCGGCCCAGCCGGACCGCACCACGCGAGGCGCGAGATAGG
GGGGCACGGGCGCGACCATCTGCGCTGCGGCGCCGGCGACTCAGCGCTGCCTCAGTCTGCGGTGGGCAGC
GGAGGAGTCGTGTCGTGCCTGAGAGCGCAGTCGAATTCAAGCTGCTAGCAAGGATCCACCCGCCACCATG
CTGCAGAACGAGCTTGCTCTTAAGTTGGCTGGACTTGATATTAACAAGACTGGAGGTTCT
Features (pLannotate 1.2.2; 17 found; start..end, strand, type, name):
      1..717     +  CDS            mEGFP: mEGFP is a basic (constitutively fluorescent) green fluorescent protein published in 2002, derived from Aequorea victoria. It has moderate acid sensitivity.
    709..1149    +  CDS            calmodulin: calcium-binding protein
   1258..1332    +  CDS            GCaMP2 (fragment): GCaMP2 is a basic (constitutively fluorescent) green fluorescent protein published in 2006, derived from Aequorea victoria.
   1342..2222    +  CDS            HaloTag® (fragment): modified bacterial dehalogenase that forms covalent bonds with chloroalkane derivatives
   2239..2827    +  misc_feature   WPRE: woodchuck hepatitis virus posttranscriptional regulatory element
   2828..2847    +  misc_feature   MCS (fragment): pBluescript multiple cloning site
   2876..2997    -  polyA_signal   SV40 poly(A) signal: SV40 polyadenylation signal
   3020..3088    -  CDS            large T antigen (fragment): large T antigen from SV40 (simian virus 40)
   3159..3292    +  repeat_region  AAV2 ITR: inverted terminal repeat of adeno-associated virus serotype 2 inverted
   3286..3342    -  CDS            lacI (fragment): lac repressor; lacI; The lac repressor binds to the lac operator to inhibit transcription in E. coli. This inhibition can be relieved by adding lactose or isopropyl-β-D-thiogalactopyranoside (IPTG).
   3525..4113    -  rep_origin     ori: high-copy-number ColE1/pMB1/pBR322/pUC origin of replication
   4284..5144    -  CDS            AmpR: β-lactamase; bla; confers resistance to ampicillin, carbenicillin, and related antibiotics
   5145..5249    -  promoter       AmpR promoter: bla
   5302..5730    -  rep_origin     f1 ori (sequence partly withheld): f1 bacteriophage origin of replication; arrow indicates direction of (+) strand synthesis
   5735..5804    -  CDS            lacZα (fragment): LacZα fragment of β-galactosidase; lacZ fragment
   5799..5931    -  repeat_region  AAV2 ITR (fragment): inverted terminal repeat of adeno-associated virus serotype 2 inverted
   6013..6460    +  promoter       hSyn promoter: human synapsin I promoter; confers neuron-specific expression (Kügler et al., 2003)
