[The description below was written by a language model from this plasmid's Addgene catalogue record and pLannotate feature annotations shown in this document.]
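Description:
pAAV2-hSyn1-NES-ChemoG-CaM is an adeno-associated virus transfer plasmid of about 6.6 kb, built on a pAAV2 backbone for expressing the ChemoG-CaM biosensor in primary neurons. It is maintained in E. coli through a high-copy ColE1/pUC-type origin and selected with ampicillin via a β-lactamase gene under its own promoter. An f1 phage origin is also present. The short lacI, lacZα, SV40 large T antigen and multiple-cloning-site fragments picked up by the annotation appear to be backbone remnants rather than functional parts.

The expression cassette sits between two AAV2 inverted terminal repeats, which are the cis elements needed for replication and packaging of the intervening DNA into AAV particles. The human synapsin I promoter drives neuron-restricted transcription of a synthetic fusion open reading frame of roughly 2.3 kb. In the feature table this frame reads as monomeric EGFP (carrying A206K), calmodulin, a short segment matching GCaMP2, and HaloTag7 (carrying L271E). The GCaMP2-matching segment plausibly corresponds to a calmodulin-binding peptide, though the record does not say so. HaloTag is a modified dehalogenase that binds chloroalkane ligands covalently, so the design pairs a fluorescent protein with a chemically labelable domain around a calcium-sensing module. This fits the associated work on multicolor biosensors with large dynamic ranges. The name indicates a nuclear export signal (NES) for cytosolic localization, but it is not annotated separately. Downstream, a WPRE enhances transcript stability and expression, followed by an SV40 polyadenylation signal that the table annotates on the opposite strand from the coding sequence.

The construct can be used for transfection or for producing recombinant AAV to deliver the sensor to neurons.
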