Addgene plasmid #193817: pAAV2-hSyn1-NES-ChemoG-CaM
Purpose: Expression of ChemoG-CaM in primary neurons
Depositing lab: Julien Hiblot. Depositing organization: Max Planck Institute for Medical Research. Publication: A general method for the development of multicolor biosensors with large dynamic ranges. Hellweg L, Edenhofer A, Barck L, Huppertz MC, Frei MS, Tarnawski M, Bergner A, Koch B, Johnsson K, Hiblot J. Nat Chem Biol. 2023 Jun 8. doi: 10.1038/s41589-023-01350-1. PubMed 37291200.
Backbone
  Vector backbone: pAAV2
  Backbone size w/o insert (bp): 4300
  Vector type: AAV
Growth in bacteria
  Bacterial resistance: Ampicillin, 100 μg/mL
  Growth temperature: 37°C
  Growth strain: NEB Stable
  Copy number: High Copy
Gene/Insert
  Gene/Insert name: ChemoG-CaM
  Species: Synthetic
  Insert size (bp): 2300
  Mutation: EGFP:A206K; HT7: L271E
  Promoter: hSyn1
  Cloning method: Gibson Cloning
Terms and licenses: Academic/Nonprofit Terms; Industry Terms: Not Available to Industry
How to cite: pAAV2-hSyn1-NES-ChemoG-CaM was a gift from Julien Hiblot (Addgene plasmid # 193817 ; http://n2t.net/addgene:193817 ; RRID:Addgene_193817)
